Addgene plasmid #68503: pOPTXcGMPRELUC
Purpose: cyclic nucleotide reporter for bacteria or plant cells
Depositing lab: Helen Irving. Depositing organization: Monash University. Publication: A cyclic nucleotide sensitive promoter reporter system suitable for bacteria and plant cells. Wheeler JI, Freihat L, Irving HR. BMC Biotechnol. 2013 Nov 9;13:97. doi: 10.1186/1472-6750-13-97. PubMed 24206622.
Backbone
  Vector backbone: pLUC Trap3 (GW)
  Backbone manufacturer: Calderon-Villalobos et al 2006 Plant Physiol 141:3-14 (GenBank: AY968054.1)
  Backbone size w/o insert (bp): 7272
  Total vector size (bp): 8300
  Vector type: Bacterial Expression, Plant Expression
  Selectable markers: Kanamycin
Growth in bacteria
  Bacterial resistance: Kanamycin, 50 μg/mL
  Growth temperature: 37°C
  Growth strain: DH5alpha
  Copy number: Low Copy
Gene/Insert
  Gene/Insert name: OPTX promoter with cGMPRE (alt names: NTL1 promoter with cGMPRE; AT1G33440)
  Species: A. thaliana (mustard weed)
  Insert size (bp): 1054
  Mutation: 3x cGMPRE inserted 190bp 5' of ATG (cGMPRE = aaatagatttcaacagtt)
  Entrez Gene: AT1G33440 (a.k.a. AT1G33440, F10C21.11, F10C21_11)
  Promoter: OPTX promoter with cGMPRE
  Tag / fusion protein: luciferase (C terminal on backbone)
  Cloning method: Gateway Cloning
  Sequencing primers: 5′ pBR322ori-F GGGAAACGCCTGGTATCTTT; 3′ lucNRev
Terms and licenses: Academic/Nonprofit Terms; Industry Terms: Not Available to Industry
How to cite: pOPTXcGMPRELUC was a gift from Helen Irving (Addgene plasmid # 68503 ; http://n2t.net/addgene:68503 ; RRID:Addgene_68503)
