[The description below was written by a language model from this plasmid's Addgene catalogue record.]
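Description:
pOPTXcGMPRELUC is a promoter–reporter plasmid built on the Gateway-compatible pLUC Trap3 (GW) backbone, a promoter-trap style vector in which a cloned regulatory fragment is placed upstream of a luciferase coding sequence carried by the backbone. It is catalogued as both a bacterial and a plant expression vector, with a total size of about 8.3 kb (backbone about 7.3 kb). It is maintained in E. coli as a low-copy plasmid under kanamycin selection, and kanamycin is also listed as the selectable marker. The record does not include a feature table, so the origin of replication and any plant-specific elements such as terminators or T-DNA borders are not documented here, although the use of a pBR322 ori sequencing primer suggests a pBR322-type origin.

The insert is a roughly 1 kb promoter fragment from the Arabidopsis thaliana gene AT1G33440 (referred to as OPTX, also NTL1), introduced by Gateway recombination. The promoter has been modified by inserting three copies of a short cGMP response element (cGMPRE) 190 bp upstream of the ATG start codon. This engineered promoter drives the downstream luciferase, so that light output reports promoter activity. Adding the repeated response elements is presumably meant to strengthen responsiveness to cGMP.

The stated purpose is a cyclic nucleotide reporter usable in bacteria or plant cells. It provides a luminescence readout of changes in intracellular cyclic nucleotide levels, for example when testing compounds or candidate cyclase proteins that alter them.
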