>Addgene plasmid #68503 | pOPTXcGMPRELUC | addgene partial sequence | sequence record 122891 | pBR322ori-F 5'-GGGAAACGCCTGGTATCTTT-3'
GTGATAAATGCAGATTTCCAACGATCATATTCCAACAAATATATGTTCTATTGAAAATTTATTGGAAACA
TATAATTCTTACAAATTAACCGCATAGATAGCTGTTGGAATTAAGCTTTTTTCTTGTAGATCAAATTGAA
AATATTTTTCACCACATCCATCATTTTCTTGATTTATTGTATATAAATATGTACATTAGATTTCTAATTA
CTTTATCAACTTTTGTGAAATCCATAAAATTTTCTTAAAATTAAATTATGATGATATTGTAAACTTGATT
AGTTCTTTTAATGTTAAGTTTCTACTAGTACTGACGGAAAGGGTTGAACTCACATTGATGGGAAGGGAAG
ATCGTCAAAGATTGTCATCATAATCAAATCGCAACTATATATATTCAGCCGTAAATGTCAAGAAAACATT
GTAGTAAACAATAGTTTATGCCCCAGAGCCACAGGCCAAAGTTGAAATTTTCTTGTAATGATGATGATGA
TGATGCATTTTAAACATATTGGACAGTGGGTCCATTTCTT
