>Addgene plasmid #68503 | pOPTXcGMPRELUC | addgene partial sequence | sequence record 123161 | LucNRev 5'-CCTTATGCAGTTGCTCTCC-3'
GGCGCCGGGCCTTTCTTTATGTTTTTGGCGTCTTCCATGGCAACCACTTTGTACAAGAAAGCTGGGTCCA
TAGCTCTTTTCTTTTTTTCTTGTATTATGTCAAACAAAGGAAGATATAAGTTTGGCTTTAGGAGTTGGCA
CAAAGTTAAATTAACTAGGTGGGGAGCGAGGAGGTACTTATAATGTCTCGTTCATTTTTAAAAGAATCAT
GAAAGAGAAACTAGAAAAATATTATCCAATATTAATCAACTATTTCTACATTAACTGTTGAAATCTATTT
GGCTCTCAACTGTTGAAATCTATTTGGCTCTCAACTGTTGAAATCTATTTGGAATTTTTGTTAGAAACTA
GACTTCAATATCAATATCCAATAAATATAAATCTTTCTAATAAAAAGTAAAAAAAATTCTTAAATCAACT
TTTGTGTAAAAAGAGAAACAATGAATTCTTATAGAGAAGTTCATTTTTAAAATTATGGTTTTAGTTATTA
GAAAAATATCAAAATACTATTGAATAAATTGTGTAACTAATTTAAAACTTAAATATATCAAATAATTAAG
TTTACTAAACTTCTTAGTGTATTAGAGTAGTGGGAAGAAATGGACCCACTGTCCAATATGTTTAAAATGC
ATCATCATCATCATCATTACAAGAAAATTTCAACTTTGGCCTGTGGCTCTGGGGCATAAACTATTGTTTA
CTACAATGTTTTCTTGACATTTACGGCTGAATATATATAGTTGCGATTTGATTATGATGACAATCTTTGA
CGATCTTCCCTTCCCATCAATGTGAGTTCAACCCTTTCCGTCAGTACTAGTAGAAACTTAACATTAAAAG
AACTAATCAAGTTT
